Addgene plasmid #172142: pJH60
Purpose: Microscopy inclusion body assay
Depositing lab: Matthew Bennett. Depositing organization: Rice University. Publication: Improved pyrrolysine biosynthesis through phage assisted non-continuous directed evolution of the complete pathway. Ho JML, Miller CA, Smith KA, Mattia JR, Bennett MR. Nat Commun. 2021 Jun 24;12(1):3914. doi: 10.1038/s41467-021-24183-9. PubMed 34168131.
Backbone
  Vector backbone: pBR322
  Vector type: Bacterial Expression
Growth in bacteria
  Bacterial resistance: Spectinomycin, 50 μg/mL
  Growth temperature: 37°C
  Growth strain: NEB Stable
  Copy number: High Copy
Gene/Insert
  Gene/Insert name: pCDF.CD
  Species: Synthetic
  Mutation: PylCD partial operon (PylB deleted to assess impact on inclusion body formation)
  Cloning method: Gibson Cloning
Terms and licenses: Academic/Nonprofit Terms; Industry Terms: Not Available to Industry
How to cite: pJH60 was a gift from Matthew Bennett (Addgene plasmid # 172142 ; http://n2t.net/addgene:172142 ; RRID:Addgene_172142)
