[The description below was written by a language model from this plasmid's Addgene catalogue record and pLannotate feature annotations shown in this document.]
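Description:
pJH60 is a bacterial expression plasmid carrying a partial pyrrolysine biosynthesis operon, built by Gibson cloning for use in a microscopy-based inclusion body assay. The catalogue lists the backbone as pBR322 and the copy number as high, but both annotated sequences show a CloDF13 (CDF) origin of replication, which matches the insert name pCDF.CD and points to a pCDF-type dual T7 expression vector. The only pBR322-like traces are short tetracycline-resistance gene fragments flanking the lacI cassette. Selection is by spectinomycin through the aadA (SmR) aminoglycoside adenylyltransferase gene, driven by the bla (AmpR) promoter. The CDF origin allows the plasmid to coexist with plasmids bearing compatible origins.

The payload consists of pylC and pylD, annotated as matching the Methanosarcina acetivorans enzymes that carry out the later steps of pyrrolysine synthesis: ligation of 3-methylornithine to lysine, then oxidative deamination leading to pyrrolysine. The two genes lie in tandem downstream of the second of two T7 promoter/lac operator units and are followed by a T7 terminator. The first unit, with its T7 gene 10 ribosome binding site, has no annotated coding sequence behind it. Residual S-Tag and SET1 fragments sit downstream of pylD and appear to be vector remnants. A plasmid-borne lacI gene under its own promoter supplies repressor, so expression is IPTG-inducible in hosts that provide T7 RNA polymerase.

PylB has been deliberately deleted so that its contribution to inclusion body formation can be assessed by comparison with the complete pathway. The sequenced record (5,792 nt) is slightly longer than the depositor's (5,727 nt), and its CDF origin is annotated as two fragments. The feature layouts otherwise agree.
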