Features (pLannotate 1.2.2; 18 found; start..end, strand, type, name):
      3..27      +  protein_bind   lac operator: The lac repressor binds to the lac operator to inhibit transcription in E. coli. This inhibition can be relieved by adding lactose or isopropyl-β-D-thiogalactopyranoside (IPTG). lac repressor encoded by lacI
     42..64      +  RBS            RBS: efficient ribosome binding site from bacteriophage T7 gene 10 (Olins and Rangwala, 1989)
    214..232     +  promoter       T7 promoter: promoter for bacteriophage T7 RNA polymerase
    233..257     +  protein_bind   lac operator: The lac repressor binds to the lac operator to inhibit transcription in E. coli. This inhibition can be relieved by adding lactose or isopropyl-β-D-thiogalactopyranoside (IPTG). lac repressor encoded by lacI
    292..1380    +  CDS            pylC: PYLC_METAC - Experimental evidence at protein level: Swiss-Prot protein existence level 1. Likely catalyzes the ATP-dependent ligation between (2R,3R)- 3-methylornithine and L-lysine, leading to (3R)-3-methyl-D-ornithyl-N6- L-lysine. Is required for the biosynthesis of pyrrolysine. From Methanosarcina acetivorans (strain ATCC 35395 / DSM 2834 / JCM 12185 / C2A).
   1458..2234    +  CDS            pylD: PYLD_METAC - Experimental evidence at protein level: Swiss-Prot protein existence level 1. Likely catalyzes the NAD(P)-dependent oxidative deamination of (3R)-3-methyl-D-ornithyl-N6-L-lysine, resulting in the formation of pyrrolysine after spontaneous dehydration and cyclization of the intermediate. Is required for the biosynthesis of pyrrolysine. From Methanosarcina acetivorans (strain ATCC 35395 / DSM 2834 / JCM 12185 / C2A).
   2312..2353    +  CDS            S-Tag (fragment): affinity and epitope tag derived from pancreatic ribonuclease A
   2383..2400    +  CDS            SET1 (fragment): solubility-enhancement tag derived from T7 phage gene 10B
   2408..2455    +  terminator     T7 terminator: transcription terminator for bacteriophage T7 RNA polymerase
   2626..3417    -  CDS            SmR: aminoglycoside adenylyltransferase (Murphy, 1985); aadA; confers resistance to spectinomycin and streptomycin
   3418..3509    -  promoter       AmpR promoter: bla
   3557..4295    -  rep_origin     CloDF13 ori: Plasmids containing the CloDF13 (CDF) origin of replication can be propagated in E. coli cells that contain additional plasmids with compatible origins.
   4392..4456    -  CDS            TcR (fragment): tetracycline efflux protein; tet; confers resistance to tetracycline
   4471..4492    -  protein_bind   CAP binding site: CAP binding activates transcription in the presence of cAMP. E. coli catabolite activator protein
   4505..5587    -  CDS            lacI: lac repressor; lacI; The lac repressor binds to the lac operator to inhibit transcription in E. coli. This inhibition can be relieved by adding lactose or isopropyl-β-D-thiogalactopyranoside (IPTG).
   5588..5665    -  promoter       lacI promoter: lacI
   5673..5708    -  CDS            TcR (fragment): tetracycline efflux protein; tet; confers resistance to tetracycline
   5711..2       +  promoter       T7 promoter (across the origin): promoter for bacteriophage T7 RNA polymerase
>Addgene plasmid #172142 | pJH60 | depositor full sequence | sequence record 333830 | Full Sequence
GGGGAATTGTGAGCGGATAACAATTCCCCTGTAGAAATAATTTTGTTTAACTTTAATAAGGAGATATACC
ATGGGCAGCAGCCATCACCATCATCACCACAGCCAGGATCCGAATTCGAGCTCGGCGCGCCTGCAGGTCG
ACAAGCTTGCGGCCGCATAATGCTTAAGTCGAACAGAAAGTAATCGTATTGTACACGGCCGCATAATCGA
AATTAATACGACTCACTATAGGGGAATTGTGAGCGGATAACAATTCCCCATCTTAGTATATTAGTTAAGT
ATAAGAAGGAGATGAAAACCATCTGCCTGATTGGTGGTAAATTGCAGGGTTTTGAGGCCGCGTATCTGTC
TAAAAAAGCCGATATGAAAGTAGTGGTTATCGACAAGAACCCCCAAGCTCTTATCCGCAATTACGCAGAC
GAGTTTCATTGTTTTGATGTTATCAAGGAACCAGAGAAACTTCTTGAAATCAGCAAAAATGTAGACGCTA
TCTTGCCCGTCAACGAAAACTTAGAATGTATTAAATTCTTAAGTAGTGTAAAAGAGGAATTTTCTTGCCC
AGTACTGTTCGATTTTGAGGCTTACCGCATCTCGCGCGATAAGAAGAAATCGAAAGAGTATTTCCGTTCC
ATCGGCATTCCGACACCGCAAGACAAACCTGGTCGTCCTCCATACTTCGTTAAGCCACCGTGCGAAAGCT
CGTCGGTTGGTGCTCGCATTATCTACGATGAAGAAGAACTGGGAGAATTGGAGCCCGGCATGCTGGTAGA
AGAGTATGTGGAAGGTGAGGTTATTTCACTTGAAGTAATCGGGGACGGTACCCACTTTGCAGTTGTTAAA
GAGACACTTATTCACATCGACCGCACCTATGACTGCCATATGGTAACTCCCCTGCCATCTGATTTGTCTT
TCCGTGAGATCAGCTATTCTTTAGCGGCCAACCTGCCTTTGAAGGGGATCATGGACGTTGAAGCAATTTC
GGGCCCGCAAGGTTTGAAGGTCATTGAAATTGATTCACGTTTCCCCTCCCAGACCCCCACAGCCGTGTAT
TATTCGTCGGGAGTGAATTTAATTGAGCTGTTGTTTCGTGCCTTTGGAGAAGGGGTGGAGGAAGTTAAAA
CCCTTCCAGAGGACCGCTACTGTATCTACGAGCACCTGATGCTTGCAGAAAATGGGGCCCTGATCCCAGT
AGGTGAGCAGGTTCTGTCGATGGGGAATGACTATGGGAAATACTATGAAGAACCAGGAATTGAAATCTTT
TTATGTCGCGGAGAGGACCCCGTGTTTACGCTTGTCTTTTGGGGAAAGGACCGTGAGGAAGCCGAAAACA
AAAAGCGCACTGGTTTGCTGATTTTGAAGGACCGCTTCGGGGCAGCCGTTTAAAATGGCAAAAATCGGAT
AAGAATAAAAATTTGCCCAAAGTAAAATTTGTTTAAAACAGAAAAAGGAGATAAAAAATGGCTTTGTTGA
CTCCCGAGGACCTGGAGAACATTAACCGTCAACTTCACGAAGCCGATTCTACGGTACGTCGTGTGACTGG
GTTAGATATCAAGGGAGTTTGTAAAGATTTCTATGGGACTACTCCATGCTGTGAGAAGGTCGGTATCGTC
CCGGTAACTAGTGGCAACGGCATCATTGGCAACTTTTCTGAAAGTCTTCGTGCGATCACTGAGTACTTTG
GATTTGACTCATTCGTGACGACCATGCCAGACGTTAGTGGCTACTATGAGGCGGTCCGTAATGGAGCACA
AATTATTCTTATGGCAGATGATAATACGTTTCTTGCACACAATTTAAAGAACGGCAAGATCGCTAATAAT
CAACCGTGTACCGGAATTATCTACGCGGAGATCGCCTCGCGCTATATGAAAGCCGATTCCAAAGATGTGC
TTGCCGTCGGGCTTGGAAAAGTGGGGTTTCCAGGCGCTGCACATTTGGTTAATAAGGGGTTTCGTGTGTA
TGGGTACGACGCGGATAAGGCGTTGTTAGAAAAGACTGTATCAGACCTTGGGATCACACCTTTCGAGCCT
GAGAATCCCCGTCGCTTCTCAATCATTTTTGAGGCGACCCCGTGTGCTGATACAGTACCAGAGTCTGTCA
TCAGCGACAATTGTGTCATCTCTACGCCCGGTATCCCTTGCGCGATCAGCCGTGAACTTCAAGAAAAATA
CGGGGTGGAGTTGATTATGGAACCTCTGGGTATTGGAACTGCTTCTATGCTGTATAGCATTTTGTAAATA
TACATATGGCAGATCTCAATTGGATATCGGCCGGCCACGCGATCGCTGACGTCGGTACCCTCGAGTCTGG
TAAAGAAACCGCTGCTGCGAAATTTGAACGCCAGCACATGGACTCGTCTACTAGCGCAGCTTAATTAACC
TAGGCTGCTGCCACCGCTGAGCAATAACTAGCATAACCCCTTGGGGCCTCTAAACGGGTCTTGAGGGGTT
TTTTGCTGAAACCTCAGGCATTTGAGAAGCACACGGTCACACTGCTTCCGGTAGTCAATAAACCGGTAAA
CCAGCAATAGACATAAGCGGCTATTTAACGACCCTGCCCTGAACCGACGACCGGGTCATCGTGGCCGGAT
CTTGCGGCCCCTCGGCTTGAACGAATTGTTAGACATTATTTGCCGACTACCTTGGTGATCTCGCCTTTCA
CGTAGTGGACAAATTCTTCCAACTGATCTGCGCGCGAGGCCAAGCGATCTTCTTCTTGTCCAAGATAAGC
CTGTCTAGCTTCAAGTATGACGGGCTGATACTGGGCCGGCAGGCGCTCCATTGCCCAGTCGGCAGCGACA
TCCTTCGGCGCGATTTTGCCGGTTACTGCGCTGTACCAAATGCGGGACAACGTAAGCACTACATTTCGCT
CATCGCCAGCCCAGTCGGGCGGCGAGTTCCATAGCGTTAAGGTTTCATTTAGCGCCTCAAATAGATCCTG
TTCAGGAACCGGATCAAAGAGTTCCTCCGCCGCTGGACCTACCAAGGCAACGCTATGTTCTCTTGCTTTT
GTCAGCAAGATAGCCAGATCAATGTCGATCGTGGCTGGCTCGAAGATACCTGCAAGAATGTCATTGCGCT
GCCATTCTCCAAATTGCAGTTCGCGCTTAGCTGGATAACGCCACGGAATGATGTCGTCGTGCACAACAAT
GGTGACTTCTACAGCGCGGAGAATCTCGCTCTCTCCAGGGGAAGCCGAAGTTTCCAAAAGGTCGTTGATC
AAAGCTCGCCGCGTTGTTTCATCAAGCCTTACGGTCACCGTAACCAGCAAATCAATATCACTGTGTGGCT
TCAGGCCGCCATCCACTGCGGAGCCGTACAAATGTACGGCCAGCAACGTCGGTTCGAGATGGCGCTCGAT
GACGCCAACTACCTCTGATAGTTGAGTCGATACTTCGGCGATCACCGCTTCCCTCATACTCTTCCTTTTT
CAATATTATTGAAGCATTTATCAGGGTTATTGTCTCATGAGCGGATACATATTTGAATGTATTTAGAAAA
ATAAACAAATAGCTAGCTCACTCGGTCGCTACGCTCCGGGCGTGAGACTGCGGCGGGCGCTGCGGACACA
TACAAAGTTACCCACAGATTCCGTGGATAAGCAGGGGACTAACATGTGAGGCAAAACAGCAGGGCCGCGC
CGGTGGCGTTTTTCCATAGGCTCCGCCCTCCTGCCAGAGTTCACATAAACAGACGCTTTTCCGGTGCATC
TGTGGGAGCCGTGAGGCTCAACCATGAATCTGACAGTACGGGCGAAACCCGACAGGACTTAAAGATCCCC
ACCGTTTCCGGCGGGTCGCTCCCTCTTGCGCTCTCCTGTTCCGACCCTGCCGTTTACCGGATACCTGTTC
CGCCTTTCTCCCTTACGGGAAGTGTGGCGCTTTCTCATAGCTCACACACTGGTATCTCGGCTCGGTGTAG
GTCGTTCGCTCCAAGCTGGGCTGTAAGCAAGAACTCCCCGTTCAGCCCGACTGCTGCGCCTTATCCGGTA
ACTGTTCACTTGAGTCCAACCCGGAAAAGCACGGTAAAACGCCACTGGCAGCAGCCATTGGTAACTGGGA
GTTCGCAGAGGATTTGTTTAGCTAAACACGCGGTTGCTCTTGAAGTGTGCGCCAAAGTCCGGCTACACTG
GAAGGACAGATTTGGTTGCTGTGCTCTGCGAAAGCCAGTTACCACGGTTAAGCAGTTCCCCAACTGACTT
AACCTTCGATCAAACCACCTCCCCAGGTGGTTTTTTCGTTTACAGGGCAAAAGATTACGCGCAGAAAAAA
AGGATCTCAAGAAGATCCTTTGATCTTTTCTACTGAACCGCTCTAGATTTCAGTGCAATTTATCTCTTCA
AATGTAGCACCTGAAGTCAGCCCCATACGATATAAGTTGTAATTCTCATGTTAGTCATGCCCCGCGCCCA
CCGGAAGGAGCTGACTGGGTTGAAGGCTCTCAAGGGCATCGGTCGAGATCCCGGTGCCTAATGAGTGAGC
TAACTTACATTAATTGCGTTGCGCTCACTGCCCGCTTTCCAGTCGGGAAACCTGTCGTGCCAGCTGCATT
AATGAATCGGCCAACGCGCGGGGAGAGGCGGTTTGCGTATTGGGCGCCAGGGTGGTTTTTCTTTTCACCA
GTGAGACGGGCAACAGCTGATTGCCCTTCACCGCCTGGCCCTGAGAGAGTTGCAGCAAGCGGTCCACGCT
GGTTTGCCCCAGCAGGCGAAAATCCTGTTTGATGGTGGTTAACGGCGGGATATAACATGAGCTGTCTTCG
GTATCGTCGTATCCCACTACCGAGATGTCCGCACCAACGCGCAGCCCGGACTCGGTAATGGCGCGCATTG
CGCCCAGCGCCATCTGATCGTTGGCAACCAGCATCGCAGTGGGAACGATGCCCTCATTCAGCATTTGCAT
GGTTTGTTGAAAACCGGACATGGCACTCCAGTCGCCTTCCCGTTCCGCTATCGGCTGAATTTGATTGCGA
GTGAGATATTTATGCCAGCCAGCCAGACGCAGACGCGCCGAGACAGAACTTAATGGGCCCGCTAACAGCG
CGATTTGCTGGTGACCCAATGCGACCAGATGCTCCACGCCCAGTCGCGTACCGTCTTCATGGGAGAAAAT
AATACTGTTGATGGGTGTCTGGTCAGAGACATCAAGAAATAACGCCGGAACATTAGTGCAGGCAGCTTCC
ACAGCAATGGCATCCTGGTCATCCAGCGGATAGTTAATGATCAGCCCACTGACGCGTTGCGCGAGAAGAT
TGTGCACCGCCGCTTTACAGGCTTCGACGCCGCTTCGTTCTACCATCGACACCACCACGCTGGCACCCAG
TTGATCGGCGCGAGATTTAATCGCCGCGACAATTTGCGACGGCGCGTGCAGGGCCAGACTGGAGGTGGCA
ACGCCAATCAGCAACGACTGTTTGCCCGCCAGTTGTTGTGCCACGCGGTTGGGAATGTAATTCAGCTCCG
CCATCGCCGCTTCCACTTTTTCCCGCGTTTTCGCAGAAACGTGGCTGGCCTGGTTCACCACGCGGGAAAC
GGTCTGATAAGAGACACCGGCATACTCTGCGACATCGTATAACGTTACTGGTTTCACATTCACCACCCTG
AATTGACTCTCTTCCGGGCGCTATCATGCCATACCGCGAAAGGTTTTGCGCCATTCGATGGTGTCCGGGA
TCTCGACGCTCTCCCTTATGCGACTCCTGCATTAGGAAATTAATACGACTCACTATA
