Features (pLannotate 1.2.2; 19 found; start..end, strand, type, name):
      5..23      +  promoter       T7 promoter: promoter for bacteriophage T7 RNA polymerase
     24..48      +  protein_bind   lac operator: The lac repressor binds to the lac operator to inhibit transcription in E. coli. This inhibition can be relieved by adding lactose or isopropyl-β-D-thiogalactopyranoside (IPTG). lac repressor encoded by lacI
     63..85      +  RBS            RBS: efficient ribosome binding site from bacteriophage T7 gene 10 (Olins and Rangwala, 1989)
    235..253     +  promoter       T7 promoter: promoter for bacteriophage T7 RNA polymerase
    254..278     +  protein_bind   lac operator: The lac repressor binds to the lac operator to inhibit transcription in E. coli. This inhibition can be relieved by adding lactose or isopropyl-β-D-thiogalactopyranoside (IPTG). lac repressor encoded by lacI
    313..1401    +  CDS            pylC: PYLC_METAC - Experimental evidence at protein level: Swiss-Prot protein existence level 1. Likely catalyzes the ATP-dependent ligation between (2R,3R)- 3-methylornithine and L-lysine, leading to (3R)-3-methyl-D-ornithyl-N6- L-lysine. Is required for the biosynthesis of pyrrolysine. From Methanosarcina acetivorans (strain ATCC 35395 / DSM 2834 / JCM 12185 / C2A).
   1479..2255    +  CDS            pylD: PYLD_METAC - Experimental evidence at protein level: Swiss-Prot protein existence level 1. Likely catalyzes the NAD(P)-dependent oxidative deamination of (3R)-3-methyl-D-ornithyl-N6-L-lysine, resulting in the formation of pyrrolysine after spontaneous dehydration and cyclization of the intermediate. Is required for the biosynthesis of pyrrolysine. From Methanosarcina acetivorans (strain ATCC 35395 / DSM 2834 / JCM 12185 / C2A).
   2333..2374    +  CDS            S-Tag (fragment): affinity and epitope tag derived from pancreatic ribonuclease A
   2404..2421    +  CDS            SET1 (fragment): solubility-enhancement tag derived from T7 phage gene 10B
   2429..2476    +  terminator     T7 terminator: transcription terminator for bacteriophage T7 RNA polymerase
   2647..3438    -  CDS            SmR: aminoglycoside adenylyltransferase (Murphy, 1985); aadA; confers resistance to spectinomycin and streptomycin
   3439..3530    -  promoter       AmpR promoter: bla
   3578..4259    -  rep_origin     CloDF13 ori (fragment): Plasmids containing the CloDF13 (CDF) origin of replication can be propagated in E. coli cells that contain additional plasmids with compatible origins.
   4284..4381    -  rep_origin     CloDF13 ori (fragment): Plasmids containing the CloDF13 (CDF) origin of replication can be propagated in E. coli cells that contain additional plasmids with compatible origins.
   4478..4542    -  CDS            TcR (fragment): tetracycline efflux protein; tet; confers resistance to tetracycline
   4557..4578    -  protein_bind   CAP binding site: CAP binding activates transcription in the presence of cAMP. E. coli catabolite activator protein
   4591..5673    -  CDS            lacI: lac repressor; lacI; The lac repressor binds to the lac operator to inhibit transcription in E. coli. This inhibition can be relieved by adding lactose or isopropyl-β-D-thiogalactopyranoside (IPTG).
   5674..5751    -  promoter       lacI promoter: lacI
   5759..2       -  CDS            TcR (fragment) (across the origin): tetracycline efflux protein; tet; confers resistance to tetracycline
>Addgene plasmid #172142 | pJH60 | addgene full sequence | sequence record 338573 | Addgene NGS Result
AAATTAATACGACTCACTATAGGGGAATTGTGAGCGGATAACAATTCCCCTGTAGAAATAATTTTGTTTA
ACTTTAATAAGGAGATATACCATGGGCAGCAGCCATCACCATCATCACCACAGCCAGGATCCGAATTCGA
GCTCGGCGCGCCTGCAGGTCGACAAGCTTGCGGCCGCATAATGCTTAAGTCGAACAGAAAGTAATCGTAT
TGTACACGGCCGCATAATCGAAATTAATACGACTCACTATAGGGGAATTGTGAGCGGATAACAATTCCCC
ATCTTAGTATATTAGTTAAGTATAAGAAGGAGATGAAAACCATCTGCCTGATTGGTGGTAAATTGCAGGG
TTTTGAGGCCGCGTATCTGTCTAAAAAAGCCGATATGAAAGTAGTGGTTATCGACAAGAACCCCCAAGCT
CTTATCCGCAATTACGCAGACGAGTTTCATTGTTTTGATGTTATCAAGGAACCAGAGAAACTTCTTGAAA
TCAGCAAAAATGTAGACGCTATCTTGCCCGTCAACGAAAACTTAGAATGTATTAAATTCTTAAGTAGTGT
AAAAGAGGAATTTTCTTGCCCAGTACTGTTCGATTTTGAGGCTTACCGCATCTCGCGCGATAAGAAGAAA
TCGAAAGAGTATTTCCGTTCCATCGGCATTCCGACACCGCAAGACAAACCTGGTCGTCCTCCATACTTCG
TTAAGCCACCGTGCGAAAGCTCGTCGGTTGGTGCTCGCATTATCTACGATGAAGAAGAACTGGGAGAATT
GGAGCCCGGCATGCTGGTAGAAGAGTATGTGGAAGGTGAGGTTATTTCACTTGAAGTAATCGGGGACGGT
ACCCACTTTGCAGTTGTTAAAGAGACACTTATTCACATCGACCGCACCTATGACTGCCATATGGTAACTC
CCCTGCCATCTGATTTGTCTTTCCGTGAGATCAGCTATTCTTTAGCGGCCAACCTGCCTTTGAAGGGGAT
CATGGACGTTGAAGCAATTTCGGGCCCGCAAGGTTTGAAGGTCATTGAAATTGATTCACGTTTCCCCTCC
CAGACCCCCACAGCCGTGTATTATTCGTCGGGAGTGAATTTAATTGAGCTGTTGTTTCGTGCCTTTGGAG
AAGGGGTGGAGGAAGTTAAAACCCTTCCAGAGGACCGCTACTGTATCTACGAGCACCTGATGCTTGCAGA
AAATGGGGCCCTGATCCCAGTAGGTGAGCAGGTTCTGTCGATGGGGAATGACTATGGGAAATACTATGAA
GAACCAGGAATTGAAATCTTTTTATGTCGCGGAGAGGACCCCGTGTTTACGCTTGTCTTTTGGGGAAAGG
ACCGTGAGGAAGCCGAAAACAAAAAGCGCACTGGTTTGCTGATTTTGAAGGACCGCTTCGGGGCAGCCGT
TTAAAATGGCAAAAATCGGATAAGAATAAAAATTTGCCCAAAGTAAAATTTGTTTAAAACAGAAAAAGGA
GATAAAAAATGGCTTTGTTGACTCCCGAGGACCTGGAGAACATTAACCGTCAACTTCACGAAGCCGATTC
TACGGTACGTCGTGTGACTGGGTTAGATATCAAGGGAGTTTGTAAAGATTTCTATGGGACTACTCCATGC
TGTGAGAAGGTCGGTATCGTCCCGGTAACTAGTGGCAACGGCATCATTGGCAACTTTTCTGAAAGTCTTC
GTGCGATCACTGAGTACTTTGGATTTGACTCATTCGTGACGACCATGCCAGACGTTAGTGGCTACTATGA
GGCGGTCCGTAATGGAGCACAAATTATTCTTATGGCAGATGATAATACGTTTCTTGCACACAATTTAAAG
AACGGCAAGATCGCTAATAATCAACCGTGTACCGGAATTATCTACGCGGAGATCGCCTCGCGCTATATGA
AAGCCGATTCCAAAGATGTGCTTGCCGTCGGGCTTGGAAAAGTGGGGTTTCCAGGCGCTGCACATTTGGT
TAATAAGGGGTTTCGTGTGTATGGGTACGACGCGGATAAGGCGTTGTTAGAAAAGACTGTATCAGACCTT
GGGATCACACCTTTCGAGCCTGAGAATCCCCGTCGCTTCTCAATCATTTTTGAGGCGACCCCGTGTGCTG
ATACAGTACCAGAGTCTGTCATCAGCGACAATTGTGTCATCTCTACGCCCGGTATCCCTTGCGCGATCAG
CCGTGAACTTCAAGAAAAATACGGGGTGGAGTTGATTATGGAACCTCTGGGTATTGGAACTGCTTCTATG
CTGTATAGCATTTTGTAAATATACATATGGCAGATCTCAATTGGATATCGGCCGGCCACGCGATCGCTGA
CGTCGGTACCCTCGAGTCTGGTAAAGAAACCGCTGCTGCGAAATTTGAACGCCAGCACATGGACTCGTCT
ACTAGCGCAGCTTAATTAACCTAGGCTGCTGCCACCGCTGAGCAATAACTAGCATAACCCCTTGGGGCCT
CTAAACGGGTCTTGAGGGGTTTTTTGCTGAAACCTCAGGCATTTGAGAAGCACACGGTCACACTGCTTCC
GGTAGTCAATAAACCGGTAAACCAGCAATAGACATAAGCGGCTATTTAACGACCCTGCCCTGAACCGACG
ACCGGGTCATCGTGGCCGGATCTTGCGGCCCCTCGGCTTGAACGAATTGTTAGACATTATTTGCCGACTA
CCTTGGTGATCTCGCCTTTCACGTAGTGGACAAATTCTTCCAACTGATCTGCGCGCGAGGCCAAGCGATC
TTCTTCTTGTCCAAGATAAGCCTGTCTAGCTTCAAGTATGACGGGCTGATACTGGGCCGGCAGGCGCTCC
ATTGCCCAGTCGGCAGCGACATCCTTCGGCGCGATTTTGCCGGTTACTGCGCTGTACCAAATGCGGGACA
ACGTAAGCACTACATTTCGCTCATCGCCAGCCCAGTCGGGCGGCGAGTTCCATAGCGTTAAGGTTTCATT
TAGCGCCTCAAATAGATCCTGTTCAGGAACCGGATCAAAGAGTTCCTCCGCCGCTGGACCTACCAAGGCA
ACGCTATGTTCTCTTGCTTTTGTCAGCAAGATAGCCAGATCAATGTCGATCGTGGCTGGCTCGAAGATAC
CTGCAAGAATGTCATTGCGCTGCCATTCTCCAAATTGCAGTTCGCGCTTAGCTGGATAACGCCACGGAAT
GATGTCGTCGTGCACAACAATGGTGACTTCTACAGCGCGGAGAATCTCGCTCTCTCCAGGGGAAGCCGAA
GTTTCCAAAAGGTCGTTGATCAAAGCTCGCCGCGTTGTTTCATCAAGCCTTACGGTCACCGTAACCAGCA
AATCAATATCACTGTGTGGCTTCAGGCCGCCATCCACTGCGGAGCCGTACAAATGTACGGCCAGCAACGT
CGGTTCGAGATGGCGCTCGATGACGCCAACTACCTCTGATAGTTGAGTCGATACTTCGGCGATCACCGCT
TCCCTCATACTCTTCCTTTTTCAATATTATTGAAGCATTTATCAGGGTTATTGTCTCATGAGCGGATACA
TATTTGAATGTATTTAGAAAAATAAACAAATAGCTAGCTCACTCGGTCGCTACGCTCCGGGCGTGAGACT
GCGGCGGGCGCTGCGGACACATACAAAGTTACCCACAGATTCCGTGGATAAGCAGGGGACTAACATGTGA
GGCAAAACAGCAGGGCCGCGCCGGTGGCGTTTTTCCATAGGCTCCGCCCTCCTGCCAGAGTTCACATAAA
CAGACGCTTTTCCGGTGCATCTGTGGGAGCCGTGAGGCTCAACCATGAATCTGACAGTACGGGCGAAACC
CGACAGGACTTAAAGATCCCCACCGTTTCCGGCGGGTCGCTCCCTCTTGCGCTCTCCTGTTCCGACCCTG
CCGTTTACCGGATACCTGTTCCGCCTTTCTCCCTTACGGGAAGTGTGGCGCTTTCTCATAGCTCACACAC
TGGTATCTCGGCTCGGTGTAGGTCGTTCGCTCCAAGCTGGGCTGTAAGCAAGAACTCCCCGTTCAGCCCG
ACTGCTGCGCCTTATCCGGTAACTGTTCACTTGAGTCCAACCCGGAAAAGCACGGTAAAACGCCACTGGC
AGCAGCCATTGGTAACTGGGAGTTCGCAGAGGATTTGTTTAGCTAAACACGCGGTTGCTCTTGAAGTGTG
CGCCAAAGTCCGGCTACACTGGAAGGACAGATTTGGTTGCTGTGCTCTGCGAAAGCCAGTTACCACGGTT
AAGCAGTTCCCCAACTGACTTAACCTTCGATCAAACCACCTCCCCAGGTGGTTTTTTCGAAGGTTAAGTC
AGTTGGGGAACTGCTTAACCTTCGATCAAACCACCTCCCCAGGTGGTTTTTTCGTTTACAGGGCAAAAGA
TTACGCGCAGAAAAAAAGGATCTCAAGAAGATCCTTTGATCTTTTCTACTGAACCGCTCTAGATTTCAGT
GCAATTTATCTCTTCAAATGTAGCACCTGAAGTCAGCCCCATACGATATAAGTTGTAATTCTCATGTTAG
TCATGCCCCGCGCCCACCGGAAGGAGCTGACTGGGTTGAAGGCTCTCAAGGGCATCGGTCGAGATCCCGG
TGCCTAATGAGTGAGCTAACTTACATTAATTGCGTTGCGCTCACTGCCCGCTTTCCAGTCGGGAAACCTG
TCGTGCCAGCTGCATTAATGAATCGGCCAACGCGCGGGGAGAGGCGGTTTGCGTATTGGGCGCCAGGGTG
GTTTTTCTTTTCACCAGTGAGACGGGCAACAGCTGATTGCCCTTCACCGCCTGGCCCTGAGAGAGTTGCA
GCAAGCGGTCCACGCTGGTTTGCCCCAGCAGGCGAAAATCCTGTTTGATGGTGGTTAACGGCGGGATATA
ACATGAGCTGTCTTCGGTATCGTCGTATCCCACTACCGAGATGTCCGCACCAACGCGCAGCCCGGACTCG
GTAATGGCGCGCATTGCGCCCAGCGCCATCTGATCGTTGGCAACCAGCATCGCAGTGGGAACGATGCCCT
CATTCAGCATTTGCATGGTTTGTTGAAAACCGGACATGGCACTCCAGTCGCCTTCCCGTTCCGCTATCGG
CTGAATTTGATTGCGAGTGAGATATTTATGCCAGCCAGCCAGACGCAGACGCGCCGAGACAGAACTTAAT
GGGCCCGCTAACAGCGCGATTTGCTGGTGACCCAATGCGACCAGATGCTCCACGCCCAGTCGCGTACCGT
CTTCATGGGAGAAAATAATACTGTTGATGGGTGTCTGGTCAGAGACATCAAGAAATAACGCCGGAACATT
AGTGCAGGCAGCTTCCACAGCAATGGCATCCTGGTCATCCAGCGGATAGTTAATGATCAGCCCACTGACG
CGTTGCGCGAGAAGATTGTGCACCGCCGCTTTACAGGCTTCGACGCCGCTTCGTTCTACCATCGACACCA
CCACGCTGGCACCCAGTTGATCGGCGCGAGATTTAATCGCCGCGACAATTTGCGACGGCGCGTGCAGGGC
CAGACTGGAGGTGGCAACGCCAATCAGCAACGACTGTTTGCCCGCCAGTTGTTGTGCCACGCGGTTGGGA
ATGTAATTCAGCTCCGCCATCGCCGCTTCCACTTTTTCCCGCGTTTTCGCAGAAACGTGGCTGGCCTGGT
TCACCACGCGGGAAACGGTCTGATAAGAGACACCGGCATACTCTGCGACATCGTATAACGTTACTGGTTT
CACATTCACCACCCTGAATTGACTCTCTTCCGGGCGCTATCATGCCATACCGCGAAAGGTTTTGCGCCAT
TCGATGGTGTCCGGGATCTCGACGCTCTCCCTTATGCGACTCCTGCATTAGG
